>Addgene plasmid #64775 | pcDNA5FRT/Flag-FLJ10081 | addgene full sequence | sequence record 172475 | Addgene NGS Result
GACGGATCGGGAGATCTCCCGATCCCCTATGGTGCACTCTCAGTACAATCTGCTCTGATGCCGCATAGTT
AAGCCAGTATCTGCTCCCTGCTTGTGTGTTGGAGGTCGCTGAGTAGTGCGCGAGCAAAATTTAAGCTACA
ACAAGGCAAGGCTTGACCGACAATTGCATGAAGAATCTGCTTAGGGTTAGGCGTTTTGCGCTGCTTCGCG
ATGTACGGGCCAGATATACGCGTTGACATTGATTATTGACTAGTTATTAATAGTAATCAATTACGGGGTC
ATTAGTTCATAGCCCATATATGGAGTTCCGCGTTACATAACTTACGGTAAATGGCCCGCCTGGCTGACCG
CCCAACGACCCCCGCCCATTGACGTCAATAATGACGTATGTTCCCATAGTAACGCCAATAGGGACTTTCC
ATTGACGTCAATGGGTGGAGTATTTACGGTAAACTGCCCACTTGGCAGTACATCAAGTGTATCATATGCC
AAGTACGCCCCCTATTGACGTCAATGACGGTAAATGGCCCGCCTGGCATTATGCCCAGTACATGACCTTA
TGGGACTTTCCTACTTGGCAGTACATCTACGTATTAGTCATCGCTATTACCATGGTGATGCGGTTTTGGC
AGTACATCAATGGGCGTGGATAGCGGTTTGACTCACGGGGATTTCCAAGTCTCCACCCCATTGACGTCAA
TGGGAGTTTGTTTTGGCACCAAAATCAACGGGACTTTCCAAAATGTCGTAACAACTCCGCCCCATTGACG
CAAATGGGCGGTAGGCGTGTACGGTGGGAGGTCTATATAAGCAGAGCTCTCTGGCTAACTAGAGAACCCA
CTGCTTACTGGCTTATCGAAATTAATACGACTCACTATAGGGAGACCCAAGCTGGCTAGCATGCCAGACT
ACAAGGACGATGATGACAAGCTCGACATGGCCCACCGGGGTGGGGAGAGGGACTTCCAGACTTCAGCTCG
ACGCATGGGCACCTCGCTGCTCTTCCAGCTTTCAGTGCATGAACGGGAGCTGGACCTGGTTTTTCTGGAT
CATAGCTATGCCAAGCCTTGGAGTGCCCACCCAGATGCCAGTAGTGCCCGCCCCACCCGCATGCTCTTTG
TCACTCCCCGGCGGCAGCACGAAAGTACCATTGAATCAGACGTCCCAATAGATGTGGAGACGGTCACATC
AACGCCTATGCCACTCTATGACAATCAGAAGGCACGCAGCGTGATGAATGAGTGTGAACGGCATGTCATC
TTTGCCAGGACTGATGCAGATGCCCCTCCTCCACCAGAGGACTGGGAGGAGCATGTCAACAGGACTGGCT
GGACAATGGCCCAGAACAAGCTATTCAACAAGATCCTCAAAGCCCTGCAGTCTGACCGGCTTGCCCGCTT
GGCCAACGAAGGGGCTTGTAATGAGCCAGTGCTGCGCCGTGTTGCTGTGGACAAGTGTGCAAGGAGAGTG
CGGCAGGCTCTGGCAAGTGTGAGCTGGGATACCAAGCTGATCCAGTGGCTGCACACCACCCTTGTGGAGA
CCTTGAGTCTGCCCATGCTGGCAGCCTACCTGGATGCTTTGCAGACGCTGAAGGGGAAGATCCCAACCTT
GATTGACCGGATGCTTGTGTCATCCAACACAAAGACTGGGGCTGCAGGAGCTGAGGCCTTGTCTCTCCTA
CTGAAGAGGCCCTGGGACCCTGCTGTGGGTGTGCTTTCTCATAACAAACCAAGCAAACTCCCTGGCTCTC
CGCTGATTCTCATCGCCTCCTCTGGTCCCTCCAGCTCTGTGTTTCCCACTTCACGCCGCCACCGCTTCTG
GCAATCTCAGCTGTCCTGCTTGGGCAAGGTCATCCCTGTAGCCACCCATCTGCTGAACAATGGCAGTGGG
GTAGGAGTTCTACAGTGTCTCGAGCATATGATTGGGGCAGTGAGAAGCAAAGTGCTGGAGATTCACAGCC
ATTTCCCACACAAACCCATTATCTTGATTGGCTGGAACACAGGAGCTTTGGTGGCCTGTCATGTGTCAGT
AATGGAGTATGTCACTGCAGTTGTCTGCCTTGGGTTTCCTCTGCTTACTGTGGATGGCCCCAGAGGGGAT
GTAGATGATCCCCTCTTGGATATGAAGACTCCAGTCCTCTTTGTCATTGGTCAGAATTCCCTTCAATGTC
ACCCTGAAGCCATGGAGGACTTCCGGGAGAAGATTCGAGCTGAGAACAGCTTGGTGGTGGTTGGGGGAGC
TGATGACAATCTCAGAATAAGCAAAGCAAAGAAGAAATCAGAAGGGTTGACTCAGAGCATGGTGGACAGA
TGTATTCAGGATGAGATTGTGGACTTTCTGACTGGGGTGCTCACTCGTGCTGAGGGTCACATGGGCTCTG
AACCTCGGGATCAGGATGCTGAGAAGAAGAAGAAGCCCCGCGATGTGGCCCGCAGAGACTTGGCCTTTGA
AGTCCCTGAGCGGGGCAGTCGACCTGCCTCCCCAGCTGCCAAGCTGCCCGCCTCACCCTCAGGCTCAGAG
GATCTCTCCAGTGTGTCCAGCAGCCCCACCTCCAGTCCCAAGACCAAAGTGACCACAGTGACCTCTGCCC
AGAAGTCCAGTCAGATTGGAAGTTCTCAGCTGCTGAAGAGACATGTGCAGCGGACAGAAGCTGTGCTGAC
CCACAAACAAGCTCAAGTTCCCATTTCATCAGAACCACCAGAGGAAGGAGAGAAAGAGGATCTTAGGGTT
CAGCTGAAGCGACACCATCCCTCGAGTCCCCTTCCTGGCAGTAAGACCTCCAAACGACCGAAGATCAAGG
TGTCCCTTATCTCCCAAGGGGACACAGCTGGAGGGCCTTGTGCTCCTTCCCAAGGAAGTGCTCCAGAAGC
TGCAGGTGGGAAGCCCATCACCATGACACTGGGGCAGGCTTCAGCAGGGGCCAAGGAGCTCACAGGACTT
CTCACCACAGCCAAGTCCAGTTCTTCTGAAGGTGGAGTCTCAGCCAGCCCAGTCCCTTCAGTGGTCTCCA
GCAGCACTGCACCCAGTGCCTTGCACACACTGCAGAGCCGCCTGGTGGCCACATCTCCTGGCAGCTCCCT
CCCAGGGGCCACATCAGCCAGCAGCCTCCTCCAAGGCCTCAGCTTCAGCTTGCAGGATATCAGCAGCAAG
ACCTCTGGCCTTCCAGCAAATCCCTCCCCAGGACCAGCCCCACAGGCCACCAGTGTGAAGTTGCCCACCC
CCATGCAGAGCCTGGGTGCCATCACCACGGGCACCAGCACCATTGTCCGTACCATTCCTGTGGCCACCAC
TCTCTCCTCCTTGGGTGCCACTCCTGGTGGGAAGCCCACAGCCATCCACCAGCTGCTGACCAATGGGGGC
CTCGCTAAGTTGGCAAGCAGCCTCCCTGGCCTGGCTCAGATCTCTAACCAAGCATCAGGCTTGAAGGTCC
CCACCACCATTACTCTGACACTTCGTGGCCAGCCGAGCAGGATCACTACACTGAGCCCTATGGGCTCAGG
AGCAGCCCCATCCGAGGAGTCCTCTTCCCAGGTGCTGCCCTCCAGCTCACAGCGCCTGCCTCCAGCACCC
TGAGGATCCACTAGTCCAGTGTGGTGGAATTCTGCAGATATCCAGCACAGTGGCGGCCGCTCGATCGAGT
CTAGAGGGCCCGTTTAAACCCGCTGATCAGCCTCGACTGTGCCTTCTAGTTGCCAGCCATCTGTTGTTTG
CCCCTCCCCCGTGCCTTCCTTGACCCTGGAAGGTGCCACTCCCACTGTCCTTTCCTAATAAAATGAGGAA
ATTGCATCGCATTGTCTGAGTAGGTGTCATTCTATTCTGGGGGGTGGGGTGGGGCAGGACAGCAAGGGGG
AGGATTGGGAAGACAATAGCAGGCATGCTGGGGATGCGGTGGGCTCTATGGCTTCTGAGGCGGAAAGAAC
CAGCTGGGGCTCTAGGGGGTATCCCC
[124 nt withheld, positions 3947-4070]
C
[91 nt withheld, positions 4072-4162]
AGGGTGATGGTTCACGTACCTAGAAGTTCCTATTCCGAAGTTCCTATTCTCTAGAAAGTATAGGAACTTC
CTTGGCCAAAAAGCCTGAACTCACCGCGACGTCTGTCGAGAAGTTTCTGATCGAAAAGTTCGACAGCGTC
TCCGACCTGATGCAGCTCTCGGAGGGCGAAGAATCTCGTGCTTTCAGCTTCGATGTAGGAGGGCGTGGAT
ATGTCCTGCGGGTAAATAGCTGCGCCGATGGTTTCTACAAAGATCGTTATGTTTATCGGCACTTTGCATC
GGCCGCGCTCCCGATTCCGGAAGTGCTTGACATTGGGGAATTCAGCGAGAGCCTGACCTATTGCATCTCC
CGCCGTGCACAGGGTGTCACGTTGCAAGACCTGCCTGAAACCGAACTGCCCGCTGTTCTGCAGCCGGTCG
CGGAGGCCATGGATGCGATCGCTGCGGCCGATCTTAGCCAGACGAGCGGGTTCGGCCCATTCGGACCGCA
AGGAATCGGTCAATACACTACATGGCGTGATTTCATATGCGCGATTGCTGATCCCCATGTGTATCACTGG
CAAACTGTGATGGACGACACCGTCAGTGCGTCCGTCGCGCAGGCTCTCGATGAGCTGATGCTTTGGGCCG
AGGACTGCCCCGAAGTCCGGCACCTCGTGCACGCGGATTTCGGCTCCAACAATGTCCTGACGGACAATGG
CCGCATAACAGCGGTCATTGACTGGAGCGAGGCGATGTTCGGGGATTCCCAATACGAGGTCGCCAACATC
TTCTTCTGGAGGCCGTGGTTGGCTTGTATGGAGCAGCAGACGCGCTACTTCGAGCGGAGGCATCCGGAGC
TTGCAGGATCGCCGCGGCTCCGGGCGTATATGCTCCGCATTGGTCTTGACCAACTCTATCAGAGCTTGGT
TGACGGCAATTTCGATGATGCAGCTTGGGCGCAGGGTCGATGCGACGCAATCGTCCGATCCGGAGCCGGG
ACTGTCGGGCGTACACAAATCGCCCGCAGAAGCGCGGCCGTCTGGACCGATGGCTGTGTAGAAGTACTCG
CCGATAGTGGAAACCGACGCCCCAGCACTCGTCCGAGGGCAAAGGAATAGCACGTACTACGAGATTTCGA
TTCCACCGCCGCCTTCTATGAAAGGTTGGGCTTCGGAATCGTTTTCCGGGACGCCGGCTGGATGATCCTC
CAGCGCGGGGATCTCATGCTGGAGTTCTTCGCCCACCCCAACTTGTTTATTGCAGCTTATAATGGTTACA
AATAAAGCAATAGCATCACAAATTTCACAAATAAAGCATTTTTTTCACTGCATTCTAGTTGTGGTTTGTC
CAAACTCATCAATGTATCTTATCATGTCTGTATACCGTCGACCTCTAGCTAGAGCTTGGCGTAATCATGG
TCATAGCTGTTTCCTGTGTGAAATTGTTATCCGCTCACAATTCCACACAACATACGAGCCGGAAGCATAA
AGTGTAAAGCCTGGGGTGCCTAATGAGTGAGCTAACTCACATTAATTGCGTTGCGCTCACTGCCCGCTTT
CCAGTCGGGAAACCTGTCGTGCCAGCTGCATTAATGAATCGGCCAACGCGCGGGGAGAGGCGGTTTGCGT
ATTGGGCGCTCTTCCGCTTCCTCGCTCACTGACTCGCTGCGCTCGGTCGTTCGGCTGCGGCGAGCGGTAT
CAGCTCACTCAAAGGCGGTAATACGGTTATCCACAGAATCAGGGGATAACGCAGGAAAGAACATGTGAGC
AAAAGGCCAGCAAAAGGCCAGGAACCGTAAAAAGGCCGCGTTGCTGGCGTTTTTCCATAGGCTCCGCCCC
CCTGACGAGCATCACAAAAATCGACGCTCAAGTCAGAGGTGGCGAAACCCGACAGGACTATAAAGATACC
AGGCGTTTCCCCCTGGAAGCTCCCTCGTGCGCTCTCCTGTTCCGACCCTGCCGCTTACCGGATACCTGTC
CGCCTTTCTCCCTTCGGGAAGCGTGGCGCTTTCTCATAGCTCACGCTGTAGGTATCTCAGTTCGGTGTAG
GTCGTTCGCTCCAAGCTGGGCTGTGTGCACGAACCCCCCGTTCAGCCCGACCGCTGCGCCTTATCCGGTA
ACTATCGTCTTGAGTCCAACCCGGTAAGACACGACTTATCGCCACTGGCAGCAGCCACTGGTAACAGGAT
TAGCAGAGCGAGGTATGTAGGCGGTGCTACAGAGTTCTTGAAGTGGTGGCCTAACTACGGCTACACTAGA
AGAACAGTATTTGGTATCTGCGCTCTGCTGAAGCCAGTTACCTTCGGAAAAAGAGTTGGTAGCTCTTGAT
CCGGCAAACAAACCACCGCTGGTAGCGGTGGTTTTTTTGTTTGCAAGCAGCAGATTACGCGCAGAAAAAA
AGGATCTCAAGAAGATCCTTTGATCTTTTCTACGGGGTCTGACGCTCAGTGGAACGAAAACTCACGTTAA
GGGATTTTGGTCATGAGATTATCAAAAAGGATCTTCACCTAGATCCTTTTAAATTAAAAATGAAGTTTTA
AATCAATCTAAAGTATATATGAGTAAACTTGGTCTGACAGTTACCAATGCTTAATCAGTGAGGCACCTAT
CTCAGCGATCTGTCTATTTCGTTCATCCATAGTTGCCTGACTCCCCGTCGTGTAGATAACTACGATACGG
GAGGGCTTACCATCTGGCCCCAGTGCTGCAATGATACCGCGAGACCCACGCTCACCGGCTCCAGATTTAT
CAGCAATAAACCAGCCAGCCGGAAGGGCCGAGCGCAGAAGTGGTCCTGCAACTTTATCCGCCTCCATCCA
GTCTATTAATTGTTGCCGGGAAGCTAGAGTAAGTAGTTCGCCAGTTAATAGTTTGCGCAACGTTGTTGCC
ATTGCTACAGGCATCGTGGTGTCACGCTCGTCGTTTGGTATGGCTTCATTCAGCTCCGGTTCCCAACGAT
CAAGGCGAGTTACATGATCCCCCATGTTGTGCAAAAAAGCGGTTAGCTCCTTCGGTCCTCCGATCGTTGT
CAGAAGTAAGTTGGCCGCAGTGTTATCACTCATGGTTATGGCAGCACTGCATAATTCTCTTACTGTCATG
CCATCCGTAAGATGCTTTTCTGTGACTGGTGAGTACTCAACCAAGTCATTCTGAGAATAGTGTATGCGGC
GACCGAGTTGCTCTTGCCCGGCGTCAATACGGGATAATACCGCGCCACATAGCAGAACTTTAAAAGTGCT
CATCATTGGAAAACGTTCTTCGGGGCGAAAACTCTCAAGGATCTTACCGCTGTTGAGATCCAGTTCGATG
TAACCCACTCGTGCACCCAACTGATCTTCAGCATCTTTTACTTTCACCAGCGTTTCTGGGTGAGCAAAAA
CAGGAAGGCAAAATGCCGCAAAAAAGGGAATAAGGGCGACACGGAAATGTTGAATACTCATACTCTTCCT
TTTTCAATATTATTGAAGCATTTATCAGGGTTATTGTCTCATGAGCGGATACATATTTGAATGTATTTAG
AAAAATAAACAAATAGGGGTTCCGCGCACATTTCCCCGAAAAGTGCCACCTGACGTC
Features (pLannotate 1.2.2; 21 found; start..end, strand, type, name):
     28..80      -  misc_feature   bom (fragment): basis of mobility region from pBR322
    235..614     +  enhancer       CMV enhancer: human cytomegalovirus immediate early enhancer
    615..818     +  promoter       CMV promoter: human cytomegalovirus (CMV) immediate early promoter
    814..847     +  LTR            5' LTR (truncated) (fragment): truncated 5' long terminal repeat (LTR) from HIV-1
    863..881     +  promoter       T7 promoter: promoter for bacteriophage T7 RNA polymerase
    907..930     +  CDS            3xFLAG (fragment): three tandem FLAG® epitope tags
    937..3570    +  CDS            KANSL3: KANL3_HUMAN - Also known as KIAA1310, NSL3, PRTD, SI1. Experimental evidence at protein level: Swiss-Prot protein existence level 1. As part of the NSL complex it is involved in acetylation of nucleosomal histone H4 on several lysine residues and therefore may be involved in the regulation of transcription. From Homo sapiens (Human).
   3677..3901    +  polyA_signal   bGH poly(A) signal: bovine growth hormone polyadenylation signal
   3905..3926    +  promoter       SV40 promoter (fragment): SV40 enhancer and early promoter
   3947..4180    +  rep_origin     f1 ori (fragment) (sequence partly withheld): f1 bacteriophage origin of replication; arrow indicates direction of (+) strand synthesis
   4185..4232    +  protein_bind   FRT: FLP-mediated recombination occurs in the 8-bp core sequence TCTAGAAA (Turan and Bode, 2011). FLP recombinase from the Saccharomyces cerevisiae 2μ plasmid
   4240..5262    +  CDS            HygR: aminoglycoside phosphotransferase from E. coli; aph(4)-Ia; confers resistance to hygromycin
   5272..5397    +  CDS            ble (fragment): BLE_KLEPN - Experimental evidence at protein level: Swiss-Prot protein existence level 1. Binding protein with a strong affinity to the bleomycin family of antibiotics. Binds to CL990; an antimitotic-antibiotic compound. From Klebsiella pneumoniae.
   5392..5513    +  polyA_signal   SV40 poly(A) signal: SV40 polyadenylation signal
   5586..5602    -  protein_bind   lac operator: The lac repressor binds to the lac operator to inhibit transcription in E. coli. This inhibition can be relieved by adding lactose or isopropyl-β-D-thiogalactopyranoside (IPTG). lac repressor encoded by lacI
   5610..5640    -  promoter       lac promoter: promoter for the E. coli lac operon
   5655..5676    -  protein_bind   CAP binding site: CAP binding activates transcription in the presence of cAMP. E. coli catabolite activator protein
   5689..5781    -  CDS            lacI (fragment): lac repressor; lacI; The lac repressor binds to the lac operator to inhibit transcription in E. coli. This inhibition can be relieved by adding lactose or isopropyl-β-D-thiogalactopyranoside (IPTG).
   5964..6552    -  rep_origin     ori: high-copy-number ColE1/pMB1/pBR322/pUC origin of replication
   6723..7583    -  CDS            AmpR: β-lactamase; bla; confers resistance to ampicillin, carbenicillin, and related antibiotics
   7584..7688    -  promoter       AmpR promoter: bla
