[The description below was written by a language model from this plasmid's Addgene catalogue record and pLannotate feature annotations shown in this document.]
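Description:
pcDNA5FRT/Flag-FLJ10081 is a mammalian expression plasmid built on the pcDNA5/FRT backbone, carrying the human FLJ10081 cDNA, now known as KANSL3 or NSL3, with an N-terminal Flag epitope. The roughly 2.6 kb open reading frame was inserted between XhoI and BamHI sites, both retained. It sits downstream of the human cytomegalovirus immediate-early enhancer and promoter and upstream of the bovine growth hormone polyadenylation signal. A T7 promoter lies between the CMV promoter and the tag. The annotation labels the tag as a fragment of 3xFLAG, but its short length fits a single Flag unit, as in the catalogue entry. The plasmid is propagated in E. coli through a high-copy ColE1/pUC-type origin with ampicillin selection from the bla gene. Several small annotated fragments (HIV-1 LTR, SV40 promoter, f1 ori, ble, lacI, bom) appear to be backbone remnants or short similarity matches rather than functional parts.

The backbone's defining feature is a single FRT site placed immediately upstream of a hygromycin phosphotransferase coding sequence, which is followed by an SV40 polyadenylation signal. No complete promoter is annotated in front of this marker. In the standard FLP-recombinase integration scheme, the plasmid recombines into an FRT site already present in the host cell genome. That event supplies the upstream elements needed to express hygromycin resistance, so drug-resistant cells carry one copy of the transgene at a defined locus. The construct therefore suits both transient expression and the generation of isogenic stable lines. KANSL3 is a subunit of the NSL complex, which is associated with acetylation of histone H4, and the linked work concerns a MOF-containing histone acetyltransferase complex. A Flag-tagged subunit of this kind would suit detection or affinity purification of the protein and its partners, although the record states only expression as the purpose.
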