Addgene plasmid #64775: pcDNA5FRT/Flag-FLJ10081
Purpose: Mammalian expression of Flag-tagged FLJ10081 (NSL3)
Depositing lab: Joan Conaway & Ronald Conaway. Depositing organization: Stowers Institute for Medical Research. Publication: Subunit composition and substrate specificity of a MOF-containing histone acetyltransferase distinct from the male-specific lethal (MSL) complex. Cai Y, Jin J, Swanson SK, Cole MD, Choi SH, Florens L, Washburn MP, Conaway JW, Conaway RC. J Biol Chem. 2010 Feb 12. 285(7):4268-72. 10.1074/jbc.C109.087981 PubMed 20018852.
Backbone
  Vector backbone: pcDNA5FRT
  Backbone manufacturer: Life Technologies
  Backbone size w/o insert (bp): 5070
  Total vector size (bp): 7707
  Vector type: Mammalian Expression
  Selectable markers: Hygromycin
Growth in bacteria
  Bacterial resistance: Ampicillin, 100 μg/mL
  Growth temperature: 37°C
  Growth strain: DH5alpha
  Copy number: High Copy
Gene/Insert
  Gene/Insert name: FLJ10081 (alt name: NSL3)
  Species: H. sapiens (human)
  Insert size (bp): 2637
  GenBank ID: BC063792
  Entrez Gene: KANSL3 (a.k.a. KIAA1310, NSL3, Rcd1)
  Tag / fusion protein: Flag (N terminal on backbone)
  Cloning method: Restriction Enzyme; 5′ cloning site XhoI (not destroyed); 3′ cloning site BamHI (not destroyed)
  Sequencing primers: 5′ T7; 3′ BGH reverse
Terms and licenses: Academic/Nonprofit Terms; Industry Terms: Not Available to Industry
How to cite: pcDNA5FRT/Flag-FLJ10081 was a gift from Joan Conaway & Ronald Conaway (Addgene plasmid # 64775 ; http://n2t.net/addgene:64775 ; RRID:Addgene_64775)
