>Addgene plasmid #64775 | pcDNA5FRT/Flag-FLJ10081 | addgene partial sequence | sequence record 112760 | T7 5'-TAATACGACTCACTATAGGG-3'
AGGACGATGATGACAAGCTCGACATGGCCCACCGGGGTGGGGAGAGGGACTTCCAGACTTCAGCTCGACG
CATGGGCACCTCGCTGCTCTTCCAGCTTTCAGTGCATGAACGGGAGCTGGACCTGGTTTTTCTGGATCAT
AGCTATGCCAAGCCTTGGAGTGCCCACCCAGATGCCAGTAGTGCCCGCCCCACCCGCATGCTCTTTGTCA
CTCCCCGGCGGCAGCACGAAAGTACCATTGAATCAGACGTCCCAATAGATGTGGAGACGGTCACATCAAC
GCCTATGCCACTCTATGACAATCAGAAGGCACGCAGCGTGATGAATGAGTGTGAACGGCATGTCATCTTT
GCCAGGACTGATGCAGATGCCCCTCCTCCACCAGAGGACTGGGAGGAGCATGTCAACAGGACTGGCTGGA
CAATGGCCCAGAACAAGCTATTCAACAAGATCCTCAAAGCCCTGCAGTCTGACCGGCTTGCCCGCTTGGC
CAACGAAGGGGCTTGTAATGAGCCAGTGCTGCGCCGTGTTGCTGTGGACAAGTGTGCAAGGAGAGTGCGG
CAGGCTCTGGCAAGTGTGAGCTGGGATACCAAGCTGATCCAGTGGCTGCACACCACCCTTGTGGAGACCT
TGAGTCTGCCCATGCTGGCAGCCTACCTGGATGCTTTGCAGACGCTGAAGGGGAAGATCCCAACCTTGAT
TGACCGGATGCTTGTGTCATCCAACACAAAGACTGGGGCTGCAGGAGCTGAGGCCTTGTCTCTCCTACTG
AAGAGGCCCTGGGACCCTGCTGTGGGTGTGCTTTCTCATAACAAACCAAGCAAACTCCCTGGCTCTCCGC
TGATTCTCATCGCCTCCTCTGGTCCCTCCAGCTCTGTGTTTCCCACTTCACGCCGCCACCGCTTCTGGCA
ATCTCA
