>Addgene plasmid #64775 | pcDNA5FRT/Flag-FLJ10081 | addgene partial sequence | sequence record 112826 | BGH-rev 5'-TAGAAGGCACAGTCGAGG-3'
ATCGAGCGGCCGCCACTGTGCTGGATATCTGCAGAATTCCACCACACTGGACTAGTTGGATCCTCAGGGT
GCTGGAGGCAGGCGCTGTGAGCTGGAGGGCAGCACCTGGGAAGAGGACTCCTCGGATGGGGCTGCTCCTG
AGCCCATAGGGCTCAGTGTAGTGATCCTGCTCGGCTGGCCACGAAGTGTCAGAGTAATGGTGGTGGGGAC
CTTCAAGCCTGATGCTTGGTTAGAGATCTGAGCCAGGCCAGGGAGGCTGCTTGCCAACTTAGCGAGGCCC
CCATTGGTCAGCAGCTGGTGGATGGCTGTGGGCTTCCCACCAGGAGTGGCACCCAAGGAGGAGAGAGTGG
TGGCCACAGGAATGGTACGGACAATGGTGCTGGTGCCCGTGGTGATGGCACCCAGGCTCTGCATGGGGGT
GGGCAACTTCACACTGGTGGCCTGTGGGGCTGGTCCTGGGGAGGGATTTGCTGGAAGGCCAGAGGTCTTG
CTGCTGATATCCTGCAAGCTGAAGCTGAGGCCTTGGAGGAGGCTGCTGGCTGATGTGGCCCCTGGGAGGG
AGCTGCCAGGAGATGTGGCCACCAGGCGGCTCTGCAGTGTGTGCAAGGCACTGGGTGCAGTGCTGCTGGA
GACCACTGAAGGGACTGGGCTGGCTGAGACTCCACCTTCAGAAGAACTGGACTTGGCTGTGGTGAGAAGT
CCTGTGAGCTCCTTGGCCCCTGCTGAAGCCTGCCCCAGTGTCATGGTGATGGGCTTCCCACCTGCAGCTT
CTGGAGCACTTCCTTGGGAAGGAGCACAAGGCCCTCCAGCTGTGTCC
